Addgene plasmid #140756: Lapronic/pcDNA3.1(-)
Purpose: FRET-Based Genetically Encoded Nanosensor for Lactate/Pyruvate Ratio
Depositing lab: Luis Felipe Barros. Depositing organization: Centro de Estudios Cientificos. Publication: Imaging of the Lactate/Pyruvate Ratio Using a Genetically Encoded FRET Indicator. Galaz A, Cortes-Molina F, Arce-Molina R, Romero-Gomez I, Mardones GA, Barros LF, San Martin A. Anal Chem. 2020 Jun 29. doi: 10.1021/acs.analchem.0c01741. PubMed 32600029.
Backbone
  Vector backbone: pcDNA3.1(-)
  Backbone size w/o insert (bp): 5422
  Total vector size (bp): 7498
  Vector type: Mammalian Expression
  Selectable markers: Neomycin (select with G418)
Growth in bacteria
  Bacterial resistance: Ampicillin, 100 μg/mL
  Growth temperature: 37°C
  Growth strain: DH5alpha
  Copy number: High Copy
Gene/Insert
  Gene/Insert name: Lapronic (Lactate/PYRuvate Ratio Optical Nano-Indicator from CECs)
  Species: Synthetic
  Insert size (bp): 2076
  Promoter: CMV
  Cloning method: Restriction Enzyme; 5′ cloning site BamHI (not destroyed); 3′ cloning site HindIII (not destroyed)
  Sequencing primers: 5′ CMV-F; 3′ BGH Reverse
Terms and licenses: Academic/Nonprofit Terms; Industry Terms: Not Available to Industry
How to cite: Lapronic/pcDNA3.1(-) was a gift from Luis Felipe Barros (Addgene plasmid # 140756 ; http://n2t.net/addgene:140756 ; RRID:Addgene_140756)
