[The description below was written by a language model from this plasmid's Addgene catalogue record and pLannotate feature annotations shown in this document.]
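Description:
Lapronic/pcDNA3.1(-) is a mammalian expression plasmid of about 7.5 kb that encodes Lapronic, a synthetic, genetically encoded FRET nanosensor designed to report the lactate/pyruvate ratio. It is built on the pcDNA3.1(-) backbone and is propagated in E. coli through a high-copy ColE1/pUC-type origin with ampicillin selection (AmpR, β-lactamase). An f1 origin is also present. For selection in mammalian cells, an SV40 early promoter drives a neomycin phosphotransferase gene followed by an SV40 polyadenylation signal, which allows G418 selection of stable transfectants.

The roughly 2.1 kb sensor insert was cloned between BamHI and HindIII, downstream of the CMV immediate-early enhancer and promoter and upstream of the bovine growth hormone polyadenylation signal. A T7 promoter lies between the CMV promoter and the insert. The annotated open reading frame begins with the cyan fluorescent protein mTFP1, followed by a fragment of LutR, the Bacillus subtilis transcriptional regulator of the lutABC L-lactate utilization operon, which serves as the ligand-sensing module. After LutR come Venus-derived sequences that the annotation software labels as a C-terminal fragment followed by an N-terminal fragment. This order suggests a circularly permuted Venus acting as the FRET acceptor, although the record does not say so explicitly. A short attB2-like match between LutR and the Venus sequences is probably a remnant linker. Ligand-dependent conformational changes in LutR would be expected to alter energy transfer between mTFP1 and Venus, giving a ratiometric optical signal. The construct is intended for transfection into mammalian cells for live imaging of the lactate/pyruvate ratio.
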