Features (pLannotate 1.2.2; 24 found; start..end, strand, type, name):
      1..380     +  enhancer       CMV enhancer: human cytomegalovirus immediate early enhancer
    381..584     +  promoter       CMV promoter: human cytomegalovirus (CMV) immediate early promoter
    580..613     +  LTR            5' LTR (truncated) (fragment): truncated 5' long terminal repeat (LTR) from HIV-1
    629..647     +  promoter       T7 promoter: promoter for bacteriophage T7 RNA polymerase
    753..1460    +  CDS            mTFP1: mTFP1 is a basic (constitutively fluorescent) cyan fluorescent protein published in 2006, derived from Clavularia sp.. It has low acid sensitivity.
   1473..2012    +  CDS            lutR (fragment): LUTR_BACSU - Also known as yvfI. Experimental evidence at protein level: Swiss-Prot protein existence level 1. Negatively regulates the transcription of the lutABC operon, which is required for L-lactate utilization. LutR activity is regulated by lactate, since presence of L-lactate, that probably binds to LutR, leads to derepression of the operon. Also appears to be essential for bacilysin biosynthesis. From Bacillus subtilis (strain 168).
   2050..2074    -  protein_bind   attB2: mutant version of attB; recombination site for the Gateway® BP reaction BP Clonase™
   2093..2291    +  CDS            VC155 (fragment): C-terminal fragment of mVenus for use in bimolecular fluorescence complementation (BiFC) (Kodama and Hu, 2010)
   2307..2825    +  CDS            VN173: N-terminal fragment of mVenus for use in bimolecular fluorescence complementation (BiFC) (Kodama and Hu, 2010)
   2861..3085    +  polyA_signal   bGH poly(A) signal: bovine growth hormone polyadenylation signal
   3089..3110    +  promoter       SV40 promoter (fragment): SV40 enhancer and early promoter
   3131..3559    +  rep_origin     f1 ori (sequence partly withheld): f1 bacteriophage origin of replication; arrow indicates direction of (+) strand synthesis
   3573..3902    +  promoter       SV40 promoter: SV40 enhancer and early promoter
   3969..4760    +  CDS            neo: KKA2_KLEPN - Also known as kan, nptII. Experimental evidence at protein level: Swiss-Prot protein existence level 1. Resistance to kanamycin, neomycin, paromomycin, ribostamycin, butirosin and gentamicin B. From Klebsiella pneumoniae.
   4784..4942    +  CDS            ble (fragment): BLE_KLEPN - Experimental evidence at protein level: Swiss-Prot protein existence level 1. Binding protein with a strong affinity to the bleomycin family of antibiotics. Binds to CL990; an antimitotic-antibiotic compound. From Klebsiella pneumoniae.
   4937..5058    +  polyA_signal   SV40 poly(A) signal: SV40 polyadenylation signal
   5131..5147    -  protein_bind   lac operator: The lac repressor binds to the lac operator to inhibit transcription in E. coli. This inhibition can be relieved by adding lactose or isopropyl-β-D-thiogalactopyranoside (IPTG). lac repressor encoded by lacI
   5155..5185    -  promoter       lac promoter: promoter for the E. coli lac operon
   5200..5221    -  protein_bind   CAP binding site: CAP binding activates transcription in the presence of cAMP. E. coli catabolite activator protein
   5234..5326    -  CDS            lacI (fragment): lac repressor; lacI; The lac repressor binds to the lac operator to inhibit transcription in E. coli. This inhibition can be relieved by adding lactose or isopropyl-β-D-thiogalactopyranoside (IPTG).
   5509..6097    -  rep_origin     ori: high-copy-number ColE1/pMB1/pBR322/pUC origin of replication
   6268..7128    -  CDS            AmpR: β-lactamase; bla; confers resistance to ampicillin, carbenicillin, and related antibiotics
   7129..7233    -  promoter       AmpR promoter: bla
   7292..7344    -  misc_feature   bom (fragment): basis of mobility region from pBR322
>Addgene plasmid #140756 | Lapronic/pcDNA3.1(-) | addgene full sequence | sequence record 296407 | Addgene NGS Result
GACATTGATTATTGACTAGTTATTAATAGTAATCAATTACGGGGTCATTAGTTCATAGCCCATATATGGA
GTTCCGCGTTACATAACTTACGGTAAATGGCCCGCCTGGCTGACCGCCCAACGACCCCCGCCCATTGACG
TCAATAATGACGTATGTTCCCATAGTAACGCCAATAGGGACTTTCCATTGACGTCAATGGGTGGAGTATT
TACGGTAAACTGCCCACTTGGCAGTACATCAAGTGTATCATATGCCAAGTACGCCCCCTATTGACGTCAA
TGACGGTAAATGGCCCGCCTGGCATTATGCCCAGTACATGACCTTATGGGACTTTCCTACTTGGCAGTAC
ATCTACGTATTAGTCATCGCTATTACCATGGTGATGCGGTTTTGGCAGTACATCAATGGGCGTGGATAGC
GGTTTGACTCACGGGGATTTCCAAGTCTCCACCCCATTGACGTCAATGGGAGTTTGTTTTGGCACCAAAA
TCAACGGGACTTTCCAAAATGTCGTAACAACTCCGCCCCATTGACGCAAATGGGCGGTAGGCGTGTACGG
TGGGAGGTCTATATAAGCAGAGCTCTCTGGCTAACTAGAGAACCCACTGCTTACTGGCTTATCGAAATTA
ATACGACTCACTATAGGGAGACCCAAGCTGGCTAGCGTTTAAACGGGCCCTCTAGACTCGAGCGGCCGCC
ACTGTGCTGGATATCTGCAGAATTCCACCACACTGGACTAGTGGATCCGAACATGGTGAGCAAGGGCGAG
GAGACCACAATGGGCGTAATCAAGCCCGACATGAAGATCAAGCTGAAGATGGAGGGCAACGTGAATGGCC
ACGCCTTCGTGATCGAGGGCGAGGGCGAGGGCAAGCCCTACGACGGCACCAACACCATCAACCTGGAGGT
GAAGGAGGGAGCCCCCCTGCCCTTCTCCTACGACATTCTGACCACCGCGTTCGCCTACGGCAACAGGGCC
TTCACCAAGTACCCCGACGACATCCCCAACTACTTCAAGCAGTCCTTCCCCGAGGGCTACTCTTGGGAGC
GCACCATGACCTTCGAGGACAAGGGCATCGTGAAGGTGAAGTCCGACATCTCCATGGAGGAGGACTCCTT
CATCTACGAGATACACCTCAAGGGCGAGAACTTCCCCCCCAACGGCCCCGTGATGCAGAAGAAGACCACC
GGCTGGGACGCCTCCACCGAGAGGATGTACGTGCGCGACGGCGTGCTGAAGGGCGACGTCAAGCACAAGC
TGCTGCTGGAGGGCGGCGGCCACCACCGCGTTGACTTCAAGACCATCTACAGGGCCAAGAAGGCGGTGAA
GCTGCCCGACTATCACTTTGTGGACCACCGCATCGAGATCCTGAACCACGACAAGGACTACAACAAGGTG
ACCGTTTACGAGAGCGCCGTGGCCCGCAACTCCACCGACGGCATGGACGAGCTGTACAAGAGATCTGGTA
CCATGGGGATGGTCGAAATGAAGCAGGGGGAAGGGACGTATGTGAAAAGGTTTGAGCCTGAGCAAATTTC
CATCCCCCTTTCGGCTGCACTTTTGATGAAAAAGAAAGATGTCGCTGAACTGCTCGAAGTCCGTAAAATA
CTTGAAATCGGGGCAGTTTCCAGTGCGGCTCAAAAACGCACGGAGGATGATCTCGGACGCATGCAGGAAG
CACTTGAGGATATGAAGCTGGCGGACGGGAACGGCGAACTTGGCGAAAAAGCCGACCTCGCGTTTCACCT
TGCGCTTGCCGGCGCTTCGCAGAACGATCTGCTGAAAGGCTTGATGAATCATGTGTCATCTCTCTTAATT
GAGACGATGAGGGAGACGCGCAAAATTTGGCTGTTCTCGAAGAATACAACTGTTAAGCGCCTTTATGAGG
AACACGAAGCCATCTATCAGGCTGTGAAGGAAAAAGACGGCCAAAAAGCGGAGCAAGCGATGCACAATCA
TCTGACAAATGTGGAAAATGTGCTGGCCTCATATTTTGAAGAAACGAAACAAGCCGACGAGCCGGCTATT
CTTAAGAAGGGCGAATTCGACCCAGCTTTCTTGTACAAAGTGGTGCTTAAGAGATCTACCATGGACGGCA
GCGTGCAGCTCGCCGACCACTACCAGCAGAACACCCCCATCGGCGACGGCCCCGTGCTGCTGCCCGACAA
CCACTACCTGAGCTACCAGTCCGCCCTGAGCAAAGACCCCAACGAGAAGCGCGATCACATGGTCCTGCTG
GAGTTCGTGACCGCCGCCGGGATCACTCTCGGCATGGACGAGCTGTACAAGGGTGGCAGCGGTGGCATGG
TGAGCAAGGGCGAGGAGCTGTTCACCGGGGTGGTGCCCATCCTGGTCGAGCTGGACGGCGACGTAAACGG
CCACAAGTTCAGCGTGTCCGGCGAGGGCGAGGGCGATGCCACCTACGGCAAGCTGACCCTGAAGCTGATC
TGCACCACCGGCAAGCTGCCCGTGCCCTGGCCCACCCTCGTGACCACCCTGGGCTACGGCCTGCAGTGCT
TCGCCCGCTACCCCGACCACATGAAGCAGCACGACTTCTTCAAGTCCGCCATGCCCGAAGGCTACGTCCA
GGAGCGCACCATCTTCTTCAAGGACGACGGCAACTACAAGACCCGCGCCGAGGTGAAGTTCGAGGGCGAC
ACCCTGGTGAACCGCATCGAGCTGAAGGGCATCGACTTCAAGGAGGACGGCAACATCCTGGGGCACAAGC
TGGAGTACAACTACAACAGCCACAACGTCTATATCACCGCCGACAAGCAGAAGAACGGCATCAAGGCCAA
CTTCAAGATCCGCCACAACATCGAGTAAAAGCTTAAGTTTAAACCGCTGATCAGCCTCGACTGTGCCTTC
TAGTTGCCAGCCATCTGTTGTTTGCCCCTCCCCCGTGCCTTCCTTGACCCTGGAAGGTGCCACTCCCACT
GTCCTTTCCTAATAAAATGAGGAAATTGCATCGCATTGTCTGAGTAGGTGTCATTCTATTCTGGGGGGTG
GGGTGGGGCAGGACAGCAAGGGGGAGGATTGGGAAGACAATAGCAGGCATGCTGGGGATGCGGTGGGCTC
TATGGCTTCTGAGGCGGAAAGAACCAGCTGGGGCTCTAGGGGGTATCCCC
[124 nt withheld, positions 3131-3254]
C
[91 nt withheld, positions 3256-3346]
A
[49 nt withheld, positions 3348-3396]
CCTTTGACGTTGGAGTCCACGTTCTTT
[37 nt withheld, positions 3424-3460]
ACCCTATCTCGGTCTATTCTTTTGATTTATAAGGGATTTTGCCGATTTCGGCCTATTGGTTAAAAAATGA
GCTGATTTAACAAAAATTTAACGCGAATTAATTCTGTGGAATGTGTGTCAGTTAGGGTGTGGAAAGTCCC
CAGGCTCCCCAGCAGGCAGAAGTATGCAAAGCATGCATCTCAATTAGTCAGCAACCAGGTGTGGAAAGTC
CCCAGGCTCCCCAGCAGGCAGAAGTATGCAAAGCATGCATCTCAATTAGTCAGCAACCATAGTCCCGCCC
CTAACTCCGCCCATCCCGCCCCTAACTCCGCCCAGTTCCGCCCATTCTCCGCCCCATGGCTGACTAATTT
TTTTTATTTATGCAGAGGCCGAGGCCGCCTCTGCCTCTGAGCTATTCCAGAAGTAGTGAGGAGGCTTTTT
TGGAGGCCTAGGCTTTTGCAAAAAGCTCCCGGGAGCTTGTATATCCATTTTCGGATCTGATCAAGAGACA
GGATGAGGATCGTTTCGCATGATTGAACAAGATGGATTGCACGCAGGTTCTCCGGCCGCTTGGGTGGAGA
GGCTATTCGGCTATGACTGGGCACAACAGACAATCGGCTGCTCTGATGCCGCCGTGTTCCGGCTGTCAGC
GCAGGGGCGCCCGGTTCTTTTTGTCAAGACCGACCTGTCCGGTGCCCTGAATGAACTGCAGGACGAGGCA
GCGCGGCTATCGTGGCTGGCCACGACGGGCGTTCCTTGCGCAGCTGTGCTCGACGTTGTCACTGAAGCGG
GAAGGGACTGGCTGCTATTGGGCGAAGTGCCGGGGCAGGATCTCCTGTCATCTCACCTTGCTCCTGCCGA
GAAAGTATCCATCATGGCTGATGCAATGCGGCGGCTGCATACGCTTGATCCGGCTACCTGCCCATTCGAC
CACCAAGCGAAACATCGCATCGAGCGAGCACGTACTCGGATGGAAGCCGGTCTTGTCGATCAGGATGATC
TGGACGAAGAGCATCAGGGGCTCGCGCCAGCCGAACTGTTCGCCAGGCTCAAGGCGCGCATGCCCGACGG
CGAGGATCTCGTCGTGACCCATGGCGATGCCTGCTTGCCGAATATCATGGTGGAAAATGGCCGCTTTTCT
GGATTCATCGACTGTGGCCGGCTGGGTGTGGCGGACCGCTATCAGGACATAGCGTTGGCTACCCGTGATA
TTGCTGAAGAGCTTGGCGGCGAATGGGCTGACCGCTTCCTCGTGCTTTACGGTATCGCCGCTCCCGATTC
GCAGCGCATCGCCTTCTATCGCCTTCTTGACGAGTTCTTCTGAGCGGGACTCTGGGGTTCGAAATGACCG
ACCAAGCGACGCCCAACCTGCCATCACGAGATTTCGATTCCACCGCCGCCTTCTATGAAAGGTTGGGCTT
CGGAATCGTTTTCCGGGACGCCGGCTGGATGATCCTCCAGCGCGGGGATCTCATGCTGGAGTTCTTCGCC
CACCCCAACTTGTTTATTGCAGCTTATAATGGTTACAAATAAAGCAATAGCATCACAAATTTCACAAATA
AAGCATTTTTTTCACTGCATTCTAGTTGTGGTTTGTCCAAACTCATCAATGTATCTTATCATGTCTGTAT
ACCGTCGACCTCTAGCTAGAGCTTGGCGTAATCATGGTCATAGCTGTTTCCTGTGTGAAATTGTTATCCG
CTCACAATTCCACACAACATACGAGCCGGAAGCATAAAGTGTAAAGCCTGGGGTGCCTAATGAGTGAGCT
AACTCACATTAATTGCGTTGCGCTCACTGCCCGCTTTCCAGTCGGGAAACCTGTCGTGCCAGCTGCATTA
ATGAATCGGCCAACGCGCGGGGAGAGGCGGTTTGCGTATTGGGCGCTCTTCCGCTTCCTCGCTCACTGAC
TCGCTGCGCTCGGTCGTTCGGCTGCGGCGAGCGGTATCAGCTCACTCAAAGGCGGTAATACGGTTATCCA
CAGAATCAGGGGATAACGCAGGAAAGAACATGTGAGCAAAAGGCCAGCAAAAGGCCAGGAACCGTAAAAA
GGCCGCGTTGCTGGCGTTTTTCCATAGGCTCCGCCCCCCTGACGAGCATCACAAAAATCGACGCTCAAGT
CAGAGGTGGCGAAACCCGACAGGACTATAAAGATACCAGGCGTTTCCCCCTGGAAGCTCCCTCGTGCGCT
CTCCTGTTCCGACCCTGCCGCTTACCGGATACCTGTCCGCCTTTCTCCCTTCGGGAAGCGTGGCGCTTTC
TCATAGCTCACGCTGTAGGTATCTCAGTTCGGTGTAGGTCGTTCGCTCCAAGCTGGGCTGTGTGCACGAA
CCCCCCGTTCAGCCCGACCGCTGCGCCTTATCCGGTAACTATCGTCTTGAGTCCAACCCGGTAAGACACG
ACTTATCGCCACTGGCAGCAGCCACTGGTAACAGGATTAGCAGAGCGAGGTATGTAGGCGGTGCTACAGA
GTTCTTGAAGTGGTGGCCTAACTACGGCTACACTAGAAGAACAGTATTTGGTATCTGCGCTCTGCTGAAG
CCAGTTACCTTCGGAAAAAGAGTTGGTAGCTCTTGATCCGGCAAACAAACCACCGCTGGTAGCGGTGGTT
TTTTTGTTTGCAAGCAGCAGATTACGCGCAGAAAAAAAGGATCTCAAGAAGATCCTTTGATCTTTTCTAC
GGGGTCTGACGCTCAGTGGAACGAAAACTCACGTTAAGGGATTTTGGTCATGAGATTATCAAAAAGGATC
TTCACCTAGATCCTTTTAAATTAAAAATGAAGTTTTAAATCAATCTAAAGTATATATGAGTAAACTTGGT
CTGACAGTTACCAATGCTTAATCAGTGAGGCACCTATCTCAGCGATCTGTCTATTTCGTTCATCCATAGT
TGCCTGACTCCCCGTCGTGTAGATAACTACGATACGGGAGGGCTTACCATCTGGCCCCAGTGCTGCAATG
ATACCGCGAGACCCACGCTCACCGGCTCCAGATTTATCAGCAATAAACCAGCCAGCCGGAAGGGCCGAGC
GCAGAAGTGGTCCTGCAACTTTATCCGCCTCCATCCAGTCTATTAATTGTTGCCGGGAAGCTAGAGTAAG
TAGTTCGCCAGTTAATAGTTTGCGCAACGTTGTTGCCATTGCTACAGGCATCGTGGTGTCACGCTCGTCG
TTTGGTATGGCTTCATTCAGCTCCGGTTCCCAACGATCAAGGCGAGTTACATGATCCCCCATGTTGTGCA
AAAAAGCGGTTAGCTCCTTCGGTCCTCCGATCGTTGTCAGAAGTAAGTTGGCCGCAGTGTTATCACTCAT
GGTTATGGCAGCACTGCATAATTCTCTTACTGTCATGCCATCCGTAAGATGCTTTTCTGTGACTGGTGAG
TACTCAACCAAGTCATTCTGAGAATAGTGTATGCGGCGACCGAGTTGCTCTTGCCCGGCGTCAATACGGG
ATAATACCGCGCCACATAGCAGAACTTTAAAAGTGCTCATCATTGGAAAACGTTCTTCGGGGCGAAAACT
CTCAAGGATCTTACCGCTGTTGAGATCCAGTTCGATGTAACCCACTCGTGCACCCAACTGATCTTCAGCA
TCTTTTACTTTCACCAGCGTTTCTGGGTGAGCAAAAACAGGAAGGCAAAATGCCGCAAAAAAGGGAATAA
GGGCGACACGGAAATGTTGAATACTCATACTCTTCCTTTTTCAATATTATTGAAGCATTTATCAGGGTTA
TTGTCTCATGAGCGGATACATATTTGAATGTATTTAGAAAAATAAACAAATAGGGGTTCCGCGCACATTT
CCCCGAAAAGTGCCACCTGACGTCGACGGATCGGGAGATCTCCCGATCCCCTATGGTGCACTCTCAGTAC
AATCTGCTCTGATGCCGCATAGTTAAGCCAGTATCTGCTCCCTGCTTGTGTGTTGGAGGTCGCTGAGTAG
TGCGCGAGCAAAATTTAAGCTACAACAAGGCAAGGCTTGACCGACAATTGCATGAAGAATCTGCTTAGGG
TTAGGCGTTTTGCGCTGCTTCGCGATGTACGGGCCAGATATACGCGTT
